>Addgene plasmid #110913 | KG#883 | addgene full sequence | sequence record 212540 | Addgene NGS Result
GAAACCATTATTATCATGACATTAACCTATAAAAATAGGCGTATCACGAGGCCCTTTCGTCTCGCGCGTT
TCGGTGATGACGGTGAAAACCTCTGACACATGCAGCTCCCGGAGACGGTCACAGCTTGTCTGTAAGCGGA
TGCCGGGAGCAGACAAGCCCGTCAGGGCGCGTCAGCGGGTGTTGGCGGGTGTCGGGGCTGGCTTAACTAT
GCGGCATCAGAGCAGATTGTACTGAGAGTGCACCATATGCGGTGTGAAATACCGCACAGATGCGTAAGGA
GAAAATACCGCATCAGGCGCCATTCGCCATTCAGGCTGCGCAACTGTTGGGAAGGGCGATCGGTGCGGGC
CTCTTCGCTATTACGCCAGCTGGCGAAAGGGGGATGTGCTGCAAGGCGATTAAGTTGGGTAACGCCAGGG
TTTTCCCAGTCACGACGTTGTAAAACGACGGCCAGTGAATTCGAGCTCGGTACCTCGCGAATGCATCTAG
ATACCTGAGCAAAAGCTTATCTCTGAGGAGGATTTGGGAGGATCTGGTGGAGGTTCCGGAGAACAGAAAC
TCATTTCCGAAGAGGATCTCGGTGGATCTGGAGGAGGTTCTGGAGAGCAGAAATTGATCTCAGAAGAAGA
CTTGGGTGGATCAGGAGGAGGATCCGGTGAACAAAAATTGATTTCTGAGGAAGATCTTGGAGGATCCGGA
GGAGGTTCAGGAGAGCAGAAGCTCATCTCCGAGGAGGACCTCGGAGGTTCTGGACCTAAAGATCCAGCCA
AACCTCCGGCCAAGGCACAAGTTGTGGGATGGCCACCGGTGAGATCATACCGGAAGAACGTGATGGTTTC
CTGCCAAAAATCAAGCGGTGGCCCGGAGGCGGCGGCGTTCGTGAAGGGAGGATCTGGAGGCGGTTCTGGC
GGAGGTTCTGGTATTGGCATCGGATCCCGGGCCCGTCGACTGCAGAGGCCTGCATGCAAGCTTGGCGTAA
TCATGGTCATAGCTGTTTCCTGTGTGAAATTGTTATCCGCTCACAATTCCACACAACATACGAGCCGGAA
GCATAAAGTGTAAAGCCTGGGGTGCCTAATGAGTGAGCTAACTCACATTAATTGCGTTGCGCTCACTGCC
CGCTTTCCAGTCGGGAAACCTGTCGTGCCAGCTGCATTAATGAATCGGCCAACGCGCGGGGAGAGGCGGT
TTGCGTATTGGGCGCTCTTCCGCTTCCTCGCTCACTGACTCGCTGCGCTCGGTCGTTCGGCTGCGGCGAG
CGGTATCAGCTCACTCAAAGGCGGTAATACGGTTATCCACAGAATCAGGGGATAACGCAGGAAAGAACAT
GTGAGCAAAAGGCCAGCAAAAGGCCAGGAACCGTAAAAAGGCCGCGTTGCTGGCGTTTTTCCATAGGCTC
CGCCCCCCTGACGAGCATCACAAAAATCGACGCTCAAGTCAGAGGTGGCGAAACCCGACAGGACTATAAA
GATACCAGGCGTTTCCCCCTGGAAGCTCCCTCGTGCGCTCTCCTGTTCCGACCCTGCCGCTTACCGGATA
CCTGTCCGCCTTTCTCCCTTCGGGAAGCGTGGCGCTTTCTCATAGCTCACGCTGTAGGTATCTCAGTTCG
GTGTAGGTCGTTCGCTCCAAGCTGGGCTGTGTGCACGAACCCCCCGTTCAGCCCGACCGCTGCGCCTTAT
CCGGTAACTATCGTCTTGAGTCCAACCCGGTAAGACACGACTTATCGCCACTGGCAGCAGCCACTGGTAA
CAGGATTAGCAGAGCGAGGTATGTAGGCGGTGCTACAGAGTTCTTGAAGTGGTGGCCTAACTACGGCTAC
ACTAGAAGAACAGTATTTGGTATCTGCGCTCTGCTGAAGCCAGTTACCTTCGGAAAAAGAGTTGGTAGCT
CTTGATCCGGCAAACAAACCACCGCTGGTAGCGGTGGTTTTTTTGTTTGCAAGCAGCAGATTACGCGCAG
AAAAAAAGGATCTCAAGAAGATCCTTTGATCTTTTCTACGGGGTCTGACGCTCAGTGGAACGAAAACTCA
CGTTAAGGGATTTTGGTCATGAGATTATCAAAAAGGATCTTCACCTAGATCCTTTTAAATTAAAAATGAA
GTTTTAAATCAATCTAAAGTATATATGAGTAAACTTGGTCTGACAGTTACCAATGCTTAATCAGTGAGGC
ACCTATCTCAGCGATCTGTCTATTTCGTTCATCCATAGTTGCCTGACTCCCCGTCGTGTAGATAACTACG
ATACGGGAGGGCTTACCATCTGGCCCCAGTGCTGCAATGATACCGCGAGACCCACGCTCACCGGCTCCAG
ATTTATCAGCAATAAACCAGCCAGCCGGAAGGGCCGAGCGCAGAAGTGGTCCTGCAACTTTATCCGCCTC
CATCCAGTCTATTAATTGTTGCCGGGAAGCTAGAGTAAGTAGTTCGCCAGTTAATAGTTTGCGCAACGTT
GTTGCCATTGCTACAGGCATCGTGGTGTCACGCTCGTCGTTTGGTATGGCTTCATTCAGCTCCGGTTCCC
AACGATCAAGGCGAGTTACATGATCCCCCATGTTGTGCAAAAAAGCGGTTAGCTCCTTCGGTCCTCCGAT
CGTTGTCAGAAGTAAGTTGGCCGCAGTGTTATCACTCATGGTTATGGCAGCACTGCATAATTCTCTTACT
GTCATGCCATCCGTAAGATGCTTTTCTGTGACTGGTGAGTACTCAACCAAGTCATTCTGAGAATAGTGTA
TGCGGCGACCGAGTTGCTCTTGCCCGGCGTCAATACGGGATAATACCGCGCCACATAGCAGAACTTTAAA
AGTGCTCATCATTGGAAAACGTTCTTCGGGGCGAAAACTCTCAAGGATCTTACCGCTGTTGAGATCCAGT
TCGATGTAACCCACTCGTGCACCCAACTGATCTTCAGCATCTTTTACTTTCACCAGCGTTTCTGGGTGAG
CAAAAACAGGAAGGCAAAATGCCGCAAAAAAGGGAATAAGGGCGACACGGAAATGTTGAATACTCATACT
CTTCCTTTTTCAATATTATTGAAGCATTTATCAGGGTTATTGTCTCATGAGCGGATACATATTTGAATGT
ATTTAGAAAAATAAACAAATAGGGGTTCCGCGCACATTTCCCCGAAAAGTGCCACCTGACGTCTAA
Features (pLannotate 1.2.2; 12 found; start..end, strand, type, name):
     61..96      +  CDS            rop (fragment): Rop protein, which maintains plasmids at low copy number; rop
    198..297     +  misc_feature   bom (fragment): basis of mobility region from pBR322
    303..460     -  CDS            lacZα (fragment): LacZα fragment of β-galactosidase; lacZ fragment
    611..634     +  CDS            13xMyc (fragment): 13 tandem Myc epitope tags
    755..887     +  CDS            mini-AID (fragment): minimal degron from the auxin-responsive IAA17 protein of Arabidopsis thaliana (Kubota et al., 2013) acts as an auxin-inducible degron (AID) in the presence of TIR1
   1010..1026    -  protein_bind   lac operator: The lac repressor binds to the lac operator to inhibit transcription in E. coli. This inhibition can be relieved by adding lactose or isopropyl-β-D-thiogalactopyranoside (IPTG). lac repressor encoded by lacI
   1034..1064    -  promoter       lac promoter: promoter for the E. coli lac operon
   1079..1100    -  protein_bind   CAP binding site: CAP binding activates transcription in the presence of cAMP. E. coli catabolite activator protein
   1113..1205    -  CDS            lacI (fragment): lac repressor; lacI; The lac repressor binds to the lac operator to inhibit transcription in E. coli. This inhibition can be relieved by adding lactose or isopropyl-β-D-thiogalactopyranoside (IPTG).
   1388..1976    -  rep_origin     ori: high-copy-number ColE1/pMB1/pBR322/pUC origin of replication
   2147..3007    -  CDS            AmpR: β-lactamase; bla; confers resistance to ampicillin, carbenicillin, and related antibiotics
   3008..3112    -  promoter       AmpR promoter: bla
