[The description below was written by a language model from this plasmid's Addgene catalogue record and pLannotate feature annotations shown in this document.]
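Description:
KG#883 is a small, high-copy pUC-type cloning plasmid (pUC57 backbone, roughly 3.1 kb) that serves as a source of coding sequence rather than as an expression construct in its own right, even though it is catalogued under bacterial expression. It is propagated in E. coli through the pUC/ColE1-family origin and selected with ampicillin via the β-lactamase gene and its native promoter. The remaining annotated backbone elements are typical pUC remnants: short fragments of rop, bom and lacI, plus the lac promoter, lac operator, CAP binding site and an interrupted lacZα. This fits the depositor's note that the insert was commercially synthesized and placed into the EcoRV site of the polylinker.

The insert is a synthetic module of about 430 bp that encodes five Myc epitope tags separated by spacers, followed by the auxin-inducible degron. The degron is derived from Arabidopsis thaliana, and the feature table identifies it as the minimal IAA17-based mini-AID. The annotation tool detects only a short Myc match and labels it as a fragment of a 13xMyc array. This probably reflects how the spaced repeats align to the reference feature, and it does not contradict the recorded 5X design. The insert lies on the opposite strand to the lac promoter, and the record names no dedicated promoter or terminator for it.

The module is designed to be fused to the N-terminus of a protein of interest, for example by subcloning or as a template for building tagging constructs. The Myc repeats allow immunodetection of the fusion. In cells that express the TIR1 F-box protein, the degron allows auxin-triggered, conditional degradation of the tagged protein. The record does not state the target organism or any specific target protein.
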