Addgene plasmid #110913: KG#883
Purpose: Coding sequence for attaching the a 5X Myc tag with spacers followed by the Auxin Inducible Degron to the N-terminus of a protein
Depositing lab: Kenneth Miller. Depositing organization: Oklahoma Medical Research Foundation.
Backbone
  Vector backbone: pUC
  Backbone size w/o insert (bp): 2710
  Total vector size (bp): 3136
  Vector type: Bacterial Expression
Growth in bacteria
  Bacterial resistance: Ampicillin, 100 μg/mL
  Growth temperature: 37°C
  Growth strain: DH5alpha
  Copy number: High Copy
Gene/Insert
  Gene/Insert name: 5X Myc-Spacers-Auxin Inducible Degron for N-terminal attachment
  Species: A. thaliana (mustard weed)
  Cloning method: Unknown
  Sequencing primers: 5′ Unknown
Terms and licenses: Academic/Nonprofit Terms; Industry Terms: Not Available to Industry
Depositor comments: Submitted the 5X Myc-Spacers+Degron sequence (see below) to Genscript for GenePlus Economy synthesis and cloning into the EcoRV site of pUC57.
How to cite: KG#883 was a gift from Kenneth Miller (Addgene plasmid # 110913 ; http://n2t.net/addgene:110913 ; RRID:Addgene_110913)
